>Addgene plasmid #109126 | pCAG-ChETA-mRuby2-ST | addgene full sequence | sequence record 213532 | Addgene NGS Result
GGTCGACATTGATTATTGACTAGTTATTAATAGTAATCAATTACGGGGTCATTAGTTCATAGCCCATATA
TGGAGTTCCGCGTTACATAACTTACGGTAAATGGCCCGCCTGGCTGACCGCCCAACGACCCCCGCCCATT
GACGTCAATAATGACGTATGTTCCCATAGTAACGCCAATAGGGACTTTCCATTGACGTCAATGGGTGGAG
TATTTACGGTAAACTGCCCACTTGGCAGTACATCAAGTGTATCATATGCCAAGTACGCCCCCTATTGACG
TCAATGACGGTAAATGGCCCGCCTGGCATTATGCCCAGTACATGACCTTATGGGACTTTCCTACTTGGCA
GTACATCTACGTATTAGTCATCGCTATTACCATGGTCGAGGTGAGCCCCACGTTCTGCTTCACTCTCCCC
ATCTCCCCCCCCTCCCCACCCCCAATTTTGTATTTATTTATTTTTTAATTATTTTGTGCAGCGATGGGGG
CGGGGGGGGGGGGGGCGCGCGCCAGGCGGGGGGGGGGGGGGGGGGGGGGGGGGGGGGGCGAGGCGGAGAG
GTGCGGCGGCAGCCAATCAGAGCGGCGCGCTCCGAAAGTTTCCTTTTATGGCGAGGCGGCGGCGGCGGCG
GCCCTATAAAAAGCGAAGCGCGCGGCGGGCGGGAGTCGCTGCGCGCTGCCTTCGCCCCGTGCCCCGCTCC
GCCGCCGCCTCGCGCCGCCCGCCCCGGCTCTGACTGACCGCGTTACTCCCACAGGTGAGCGGGCGGGACG
GCCCTTCTCCTCCGGGCTGTAATTAGCGCTTGGTTTAATGACGGCTTGTTTCTTTTCTGTGGCTGCGTGA
AAGCCTTGAGGGGCTCCGGGAGGGCCCTTTGTGCGGGGGGAGCGGCTCGGGGGGTGCGTGCGTGTGTGTG
TGCGTGGGGAGCGCCGCGTGCGGCTCCGCGCTGCCCGGCGGCTGTGAGCGCTGCGGGCGCGGCGCGGGGC
TTTGTGCGCTCCGCAGTGTGCGCGAGGGGAGCGCGGCCGGGGGCGGTGCCCCGCGGTGCGGGGGGGGCTG
CGAGGGGAACAAAGGCTGCGTGCGGGGTGTGTGCGTGGGGGGGTGAGCAGGGGGTGTGGGCGCGTCGGTC
GGGCTGCAACCCCCCCTGCACCCCCCTCCCCGAGTTGCTGAGCACGGCCCGGCTTCGGGTGCGGGGCTCC
GTACGGGGCGTGGCGCGGGGCTCGCCGTGCCGGGCGGGGGGTGGCGGCAGGTGGGGGTGCCGGGCGGGGC
GGGGCCGCCTCGGGCCGGGGAGGGCTCGGGGGAGGGGCGCGGCGGCCCCCGGAGCGCCGGCGGCTGTCGA
GGCGCGGCGAGCCGCAGCCATTGCCTTTTATGGTAATCGTGCGAGAGGGCGCAGGGACTTCCTTTGTCCC
AAATCTGTGCGGAGCCGAAATCTGGGAGGCGCCGCCGCACCCCCTCTAGCGGGCGCGGGGCGAAGCGGTG
CGGCGCCGGCAGGAAGGAAATGGGCGGGGAGGGCCTTCGTGCGTCGCCGCGCCGCCGTCCCCTTCTCCCT
CTCCAGCCTCGGGGCTGTCCGCGGGGGGACGGCTGCCTTCGGGGGGGACGGGGCAGGGCGGGGTTCGGCT
TCTGGCGTGTGACCGGCGGCTCTAGAGCCTCTGCTAACCATGTTCATGCCTTCTTCTTTTTCCTACAGCT
CCTGGGCAACGTGCTGGTTATTGTGCTGTCTCATCATTTTGGCAAAGAATTCGGTACCGCGGGCCCGGGA
TCCACCGGTGCTAGCATGGATTATGGAGGCGCCCTGAGTGCCGTTGGGCGCGAGCTGCTATTTGTAACGA
ACCCAGTAGTCGTCAATGGCTCTGTACTTGTGCCTGAGGACCAGTGTTACTGCGCGGGCTGGATTGAGTC
GCGTGGCACAAACGGTGCCCAAACGGCGTCGAACGTGCTGCAATGGCTTGCTGCTGGCTTCTCCATCCTA
CTGCTTATGTTTTACGCCTACCAAACATGGAAGTCAACCTGCGGCTGGGAGGAGATCTATGTGTGCGCTA
TCGAGATGGTCAAGGTGATTCTCGAGTTCTTCTTCGAGTTTAAGAACCCGTCCATGCTGTATCTAGCCAC
AGGCCACCGCGTCCAGTGGTTGCGTTACGCCACGTGGCTTCTCACCTGCCCGGTCATTCTCATTCACCTG
TCAAACCTGACGGGCTTGTCCAACGACTACAGCAGGCGCACCATGGGTCTGCTTGTGTCTGATATTGGCA
CAATTGTGTGGGGCGCCACTTCCGCCATGGCCACCGGATACGTCAAGGTCATCTTCTTCTGCCTGGGTCT
GTGTTATGGTGCTAACACGTTCTTTCACGCTGCCAAGGCCTACATCGAGGGTTACCACACCGTGCCGAAG
GGCCGGTGTCGCCAGGTGGTGACTGGCATGGCTTGGCTCTTCTTCGTATCATGGGGTATGTTCCCCATCC
TGTTCATCCTCGGCCCCGAGGGCTTCGGCGTCCTGAGCGTGTACGGCTCCACCGTCGGCCACACCATCAT
TGACCTGATGTCGAAGAACTGCTGGGGTCTGCTCGGCCACTACCTGCGCGTGCTGATCCACGAGCATATC
CTCATCCACGGCGACATTCGCAAGACCACCAAATTGAACATTGGTGGCACTGAGATTGAGGTCGAGACGC
TGGTGGAGGACGAGGCCGAGGCTGGCGCGGTCAACAAGGGCACCGGCAAGCCACCGGTCGCACCGGTAAT
GGTGTCTAAGGGCGAAGAGCTGATCAAGGAAAATATGCGTATGAAGGTGGTCATGGAAGGTTCGGTCAAC
GGCCACCAATTCAAATGCACAGGTGAAGGAGAAGGCAATCCGTACATGGGAACTCAAACCATGAGGATCA
AAGTCATCGAGGGAGGACCCCTGCCATTTGCCTTTGACATTCTTGCCACGTCGTTCATGTATGGCAGCCG
TACTTTTATCAAGTACCCGAAAGGCATTCCTGATTTCTTTAAACAGTCCTTTCCTGAGGGTTTTACTTGG
GAAAGAGTTACGAGATACGAAGATGGTGGAGTCGTCACCGTCATGCAGGACACCAGCCTTGAGGATGGCT
GTCTCGTTTACCACGTCCAAGTCAGAGGGGTAAACTTTCCCTCCAATGGTCCCGTGATGCAGAAGAAGAC
CAAGGGTTGGGAGCCTAATACAGAGATGATGTATCCAGCAGATGGTGGTCTGAGGGGATACACTCATATG
GCACTGAAAGTTGATGGTGGTGGCCATCTGTCTTGCTCTTTCGTAACAACTTACAGGTCAAAAAAGACCG
TCGGGAACATCAAGATGCCCGGTATCCATGCCGTTGATCACCGCCTGGAAAGGTTAGAGGAAAGTGACAA
TGAAATGTTCGTAGTACAACGCGAACACGCAGTTGCCAAGTTCGCCGGGCTTGGTGGTGGGATGGACGAG
CTGTACAAGGCCCTAGAGCAGTCCCAGCCCATCCTCAACACCAAGGAGATGGCCCCGCAGAGCAAGCCTC
CAGAGGAGCTGGAGATGAGCAGCATGCCCAGCCCCGTGGCCCCTCTGCCCGCACGCACGGAGGGCGTCAT
CGACATGCGGAGCATGTCCAGCATTGACAGCTTCATCAGCTGTGCCACGGACTTCCCTGAAGCCACCAGA
TTCTAACTCGAGGCCGCAGGTAAGTATCAAGGTTACAAGACAGGTTTAAGGAGACCAATAGAAACTGGGC
TTGTCGAGACAGAGAAGACTCTTGCGTTTCTGATAGGCACCTATTGGTCTTACTGACATCCACTTTGCCT
TTCTCTCCACAGGTGTCGACAATCAACCTCTGGATTACAAAATTTGTGAAAGATTGACTGGTATTCTTAA
CTATGTTGCTCCTTTTACGCTATGTGGATACGCTGCTTTAATGCCTTTGTATCATGCTATTGCTTCCCGT
ATGGCTTTCATTTTCTCCTCCTTGTATAAATCCTGGTTGCTGTCTCTTTATGAGGAGTTGTGGCCCGTTG
TCAGGCAACGTGGCGTGGTGTGCACTGTGTTTGCTGACGCAACCCCCACTGGTTGGGGCATTGCCACCAC
CTGTCAGCTCCTTTCCGGGACTTTCGCTTTCCCCCTCCCTATTGCCACGGCGGAACTCATCGCCGCCTGC
CTTGCCCGCTGCTGGACAGGGGCTCGGCTGTTGGGCACTGACAATTCCGTGGTGTTGTCGGGGAAGCTGA
CGTCCTTTCCATGGCTGCTCGCCTGTGTTGCCACCTGGATTCTGCGCGGGACGTCCTTCTGCTACGTCCC
TTCGGCCCTCAATCCAGCGGACCTTCCTTCCCGCGGCCTGCTGCCGGCTCTGCGGCCTCTTCCGCGTCTT
CGCCTTCGCCCTCAGACGAGTCGGATCTCCCTTTGGGCCGCCTCCCCGCCTGGAATTCGAGCTCGGTACG
ATCAGCCTCGACTGTGCCTTCTAGTTGCCAGCCATCTGTTGTTTGCCCCTCCCCCGTGCCTTCCTTGACC
CTGGAAGGTGCCACTCCCACTGTCCTTTCCTAATAAAATGAGGAAATTGCATCGCATTGTCTGAGTAGGT
GTCATTCTATTCTGGGGGGTGGGGTGGGGCAGGACAGCAAGGGGGAGGATTGGGAAGACAATAGCCCAGC
TTTTGTTCCCTTTAGTGAGGGTTAATTGCGCGCTTGGCGTAATCATGGTCATAGCTGTTTCCTGTGTGAA
ATTGTTATCCGCTAATTCACTCCTCAGGTGCAGGCTGCCTATCAGAAGGTGGTGGCTGGTGTGGCCAATG
CCCTGGCTCACAAATACCACTGAGATCTTTTTCCCTCTGCCAAAAATTATGGGGACATCATGAAGCCCCT
TGAGCATCTGACTTCTGGCTAATAAAGGAAATTTATTTTCATTGCAATAGTGTGTTGGAATTTTTTGTGT
CTCTCACTCGGAAGGACATATGGGAGGGCAAATCATTTAAAACATCAGAATGAGTATTTGGTTTAGAGTT
TGGCAACATATGCCCATATGCTGGCTGCCATGAACAAAGGTTGGCTATAAAGAGGTCATCAGTATATGAA
ACAGCCCCCTGCTGTCCATTCCTTATTCCATAGAAAAGCCTTGACTTGAGGTTAGATTTTTTTTATATTT
TGTTTTGTGTTATTTTTTTCTTTAACATCCCTAAAATTTTCCTTACATGTTTTACTAGCCAGATTTTTCC
TCCTCTCCTGACTACTCCCAGTCATAGCTGTCCCTCTTCTCTTATGGAGATCCCTCGACCTGCAGCCCAA
GCTTGGCGTAATCATGGTCATAGCTGTTTCCTGTGTGAAATTGTTATCCGCTCACAATTCCACACAACAT
ACGAGCCGGAAGCATAAAGTGTAAAGCCTGGGGTGCCTAATGAGTGAGCTAACTCACATTAATTGCGTTG
CGCTCACTGCCCGCTTTCCAGTCGGGAAACCTGTCGTGCCAGCGGATCCGCATCTCAATTAGTCAGCAAC
CATAGTCCCGCCCCTAACTCCGCCCATCCCGCCCCTAACTCCGCCCAGTTCCGCCCATTCTCCGCCCCAT
GGCTGACTAATTTTTTTTATTTATGCAGAGGCCGAGGCCGCCTCGGCCTCTGAGCTATTCCAGAAGTAGT
GAGGAGGCTTTTTTGGAGGCCTAGGCTTTTGCAAAAAGCTAACTTGTTTATTGCAGCTTATAATGGTTAC
AAATAAAGCAATAGCATCACAAATTTCACAAATAAAGCATTTTTTTCACTGCATTCTAGTTGTGGTTTGT
CCAAACTCATCAATGTATCTTATCATGTCTGGATCCGCTGCATTAATGAATCGGCCAACGCGCGGGGAGA
GGCGGTTTGCGTATTGGGCGCTCTTCCGCTTCCTCGCTCACTGACTCGCTGCGCTCGGTCGTTCGGCTGC
GGCGAGCGGTATCAGCTCACTCAAAGGCGGTAATACGGTTATCCACAGAATCAGGGGATAACGCAGGAAA
GAACATGTGAGCAAAAGGCCAGCAAAAGGCCAGGAACCGTAAAAAGGCCGCGTTGCTGGCGTTTTTCCAT
AGGCTCCGCCCCCCTGACGAGCATCACAAAAATCGACGCTCAAGTCAGAGGTGGCGAAACCCGACAGGAC
TATAAAGATACCAGGCGTTTCCCCCTGGAAGCTCCCTCGTGCGCTCTCCTGTTCCGACCCTGCCGCTTAC
CGGATACCTGTCCGCCTTTCTCCCTTCGGGAAGCGTGGCGCTTTCTCATAGCTCACGCTGTAGGTATCTC
AGTTCGGTGTAGGTCGTTCGCTCCAAGCTGGGCTGTGTGCACGAACCCCCCGTTCAGCCCGACCGCTGCG
CCTTATCCGGTAACTATCGTCTTGAGTCCAACCCGGTAAGACACGACTTATCGCCACTGGCAGCAGCCAC
TGGTAACAGGATTAGCAGAGCGAGGTATGTAGGCGGTGCTACAGAGTTCTTGAAGTGGTGGCCTAACTAC
GGCTACACTAGAAGAACAGTATTTGGTATCTGCGCTCTGCTGAAGCCAGTTACCTTCGGAAAAAGAGTTG
GTAGCTCTTGATCCGGCAAACAAACCACCGCTGGTAGCGGTGGTTTTTTTGTTTGCAAGCAGCAGATTAC
GCGCAGAAAAAAAGGATCTCAAGAAGATCCTTTGATCTTTTCTACGGGGTCTGACGCTCAGTGGAACGAA
AACTCACGTTAAGGGATTTTGGTCATGAGATTATCAAAAAGGATCTTCACCTAGATCCTTTTAAATTAAA
AATGAAGTTTTAAATCAATCTAAAGTATATATGAGTAAACTTGGTCTGACAGTTACCAATGCTTAATCAG
TGAGGCACCTATCTCAGCGATCTGTCTATTTCGTTCATCCATAGTTGCCTGACTCCCCGTCGTGTAGATA
ACTACGATACGGGAGGGCTTACCATCTGGCCCCAGTGCTGCAATGATACCGCGAGACCCACGCTCACCGG
CTCCAGATTTATCAGCAATAAACCAGCCAGCCGGAAGGGCCGAGCGCAGAAGTGGTCCTGCAACTTTATC
CGCCTCCATCCAGTCTATTAATTGTTGCCGGGAAGCTAGAGTAAGTAGTTCGCCAGTTAATAGTTTGCGC
AACGTTGTTGCCATTGCTACAGGCATCGTGGTGTCACGCTCGTCGTTTGGTATGGCTTCATTCAGCTCCG
GTTCCCAACGATCAAGGCGAGTTACATGATCCCCCATGTTGTGCAAAAAAGCGGTTAGCTCCTTCGGTCC
TCCGATCGTTGTCAGAAGTAAGTTGGCCGCAGTGTTATCACTCATGGTTATGGCAGCACTGCATAATTCT
CTTACTGTCATGCCATCCGTAAGATGCTTTTCTGTGACTGGTGAGTACTCAACCAAGTCATTCTGAGAAT
AGTGTATGCGGCGACCGAGTTGCTCTTGCCCGGCGTCAATACGGGATAATACCGCGCCACATAGCAGAAC
TTTAAAAGTGCTCATCATTGGAAAACGTTCTTCGGGGCGAAAACTCTCAAGGATCTTACCGCTGTTGAGA
TCCAGTTCGATGTAACCCACTCGTGCACCCAACTGATCTTCAGCATCTTTTACTTTCACCAGCGTTTCTG
GGTGAGCAAAAACAGGAAGGCAAAATGCCGCAAAAAAGGGAATAAGGGCGACACGGAAATGTTGAATACT
CATACTCTTCCTTTTTCAATATTATTGAAGCATTTATCAGGGTTATTGTCTCATGAGCGGATACATATTT
GAATGTATTTAGAAAAATAAACAAATAGGGGTTCCGCGCACATTTCCCCGAAAAGTGCCACCTG
Features (pLannotate 1.2.2; 26 found; start..end, strand, type, name):
      5..384     +  enhancer       CMV enhancer: human cytomegalovirus immediate early enhancer
    386..661     +  promoter       chicken β-actin promoter: No description available
    662..1678    +  intron         chimeric intron: chimera between introns from chicken β-actin and rabbit β-globin
   1676..1732    +  CDS            HBB (fragment): HBB_LEPEU - Experimental evidence at protein level: Swiss-Prot protein existence level 1. Involved in oxygen transport from the lung to the various peripheral tissues. From Lepus europaeus (European hare).
   1732..1759    +  misc_feature   MCS (fragment): multiple cloning site
   1766..2692    +  CDS            ChR2: N-terminal fragment of channelrhodopsin-2 from the alga Chlamydomonas reinhardtii (Nagel et al., 2003) blue light-activated cation channel
   2729..3439    +  CDS            mRuby2: mRuby2 is a basic (constitutively fluorescent) red fluorescent protein published in 2012, derived from Entacmaea quadricolor. It has moderate acid sensitivity.
   3422..3643    +  CDS            Kcnb1 (fragment): KCNB1_RAT - Experimental evidence at protein level: Swiss-Prot protein existence level 1. Voltage-gated potassium channel that mediates transmembrane potassium transport in excitable membranes, primarily in the brain, but also in the pancreas and cardiovascular system. Contributes to the regulation of the action potential (AP) repolarization, duration and frequency of repetitive AP firing in neurons, muscle cells and endocrine cells and plays a role in homeostatic attenuation of electrical excitability throughout the brain (PubMed:10024359, PubMed:10618149, PubMed:12451110, PubMed:17379638, Pu
   3660..3792    +  intron         chimeric intron: chimera between introns from human β-globin and immunoglobulin heavy chain genes
   3801..4389    +  misc_feature   WPRE: woodchuck hepatitis virus posttranscriptional regulatory element
   4393..4409    +  misc_feature   MCS (fragment): pUC18/19 multiple cloning site
   4422..4533    +  polyA_signal   bGH poly(A) signal: bovine growth hormone polyadenylation signal
   4629..4647    -  promoter       T3 promoter: promoter for bacteriophage T3 RNA polymerase
   4706..4780    +  CDS            HBB (fragment): HBB_PONPY - Experimental evidence at transcript level: Swiss-Prot protein existence level 2. Involved in oxygen transport from the lung to the various peripheral tissues. From Pongo pygmaeus (Bornean orangutan).
   4851..4906    +  polyA_signal   β-globin poly(A) signal: rabbit β-globin polyadenylation signal (Gil and Proudfoot, 1987)
   5291..5307    -  protein_bind   lac operator: The lac repressor binds to the lac operator to inhibit transcription in E. coli. This inhibition can be relieved by adding lactose or isopropyl-β-D-thiogalactopyranoside (IPTG). lac repressor encoded by lacI
   5315..5345    -  promoter       lac promoter: promoter for the E. coli lac operon
   5360..5381    -  protein_bind   CAP binding site: CAP binding activates transcription in the presence of cAMP. E. coli catabolite activator protein
   5394..5433    -  CDS            lacI (fragment): lac repressor; lacI; The lac repressor binds to the lac operator to inhibit transcription in E. coli. This inhibition can be relieved by adding lactose or isopropyl-β-D-thiogalactopyranoside (IPTG).
   5440..5462    +  promoter       SV40 promoter (fragment): SV40 enhancer and early promoter
   5486..5621    +  rep_origin     SV40 ori: SV40 origin of replication
   5641..5775    +  polyA_signal   SV40 poly(A) signal: SV40 polyadenylation signal
   5777..5831    -  CDS            lacI (fragment): lac repressor; lacI; The lac repressor binds to the lac operator to inhibit transcription in E. coli. This inhibition can be relieved by adding lactose or isopropyl-β-D-thiogalactopyranoside (IPTG).
   6014..6602    -  rep_origin     ori: high-copy-number ColE1/pMB1/pBR322/pUC origin of replication
   6773..7633    -  CDS            AmpR: β-lactamase; bla; confers resistance to ampicillin, carbenicillin, and related antibiotics
   7634..7738    -  promoter       AmpR promoter: bla
