[The description below was written by a language model from this plasmid's Addgene catalogue record and pLannotate feature annotations shown in this document.]
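Description:
pCAG-ChETA-mRuby2-ST is a mammalian expression plasmid built on the pCAGGS backbone for optogenetic control of neurons. It is propagated in E. coli as a high-copy plasmid through a ColE1/pUC-type origin and selected with ampicillin via the β-lactamase gene and its native promoter. The backbone also carries remnants typical of pCAGGS-derived vectors, including lac promoter/operator fragments, a T3 promoter, and an SV40 origin with an SV40 polyadenylation signal; the SV40 origin can support episomal replication in cells expressing large T antigen.

The payload is driven by the strong, broadly active CAG promoter, annotated here as the CMV immediate-early enhancer, the chicken β-actin promoter and a chimeric β-actin/β-globin intron. Downstream lies a single fusion reading frame. Its first part is a channelrhodopsin-2–derived opsin, which the catalogue identifies as ChETA, a cation channelrhodopsin; the automated annotation recognises it only as ChR2. This is followed by the red fluorescent protein mRuby2 and a fragment of the rat Kv2.1 potassium channel (Kcnb1). The Kcnb1 fragment corresponds to the "ST" soma-targeting tag, which restricts the opsin to the neuronal cell body and proximal dendrites rather than letting it spread through axons and distal processes. After the coding region come a short chimeric intron, a WPRE that enhances transcript stability and expression, and a bovine growth hormone polyadenylation signal, with the backbone's rabbit β-globin polyadenylation signal further downstream.

The construct is intended for light-driven activation of neurons, with mRuby2 marking expressing cells. Somatic restriction helps limit unintended activation of neighbouring neurites during spatially targeted photostimulation of neural ensembles.
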