Addgene plasmid #109126: pCAG-ChETA-mRuby2-ST
Purpose: Cation channelrhodopsin ChETA fused to mRuby2 fluorophore and targeted to the neuronal soma and proximal dendrites
Depositing lab: Hillel Adesnik. Publication: Precise multimodal optical control of neural ensemble activity. Mardinly AR, Oldenburg IA, Pegard NC, Sridharan S, Lyall EH, Chesnov K, Brohawn SG, Waller L, Adesnik H. Nat Neurosci. 2018 Apr 30. pii: 10.1038/s41593-018-0139-8. doi: 10.1038/s41593-018-0139-8. PubMed 29713079.
Backbone
  Vector backbone: pCAGGS
  Vector type: Mammalian Expression
Growth in bacteria
  Bacterial resistance: Ampicillin, 100 μg/mL
  Growth temperature: 37°C
  Growth strain: DH5alpha
  Copy number: High Copy
Gene/Insert
  Gene/Insert name: ChETA-mRuby2-ST
  Cloning method: Ligation Independent Cloning
  Sequencing primers: 5′ Custom; 3′ WPRE_R
Terms and licenses: Academic/Nonprofit Terms; Industry Terms: Not Available to Industry
How to cite: pCAG-ChETA-mRuby2-ST was a gift from Hillel Adesnik (Addgene plasmid # 109126 ; http://n2t.net/addgene:109126 ; RRID:Addgene_109126)
